>Addgene plasmid #172924 | pRSETA_ionRD | addgene full sequence | sequence record 339477 | Addgene NGS Result
GATCTCGATCCCGCGAAATTAATACGACTCACTATAGGGAGACCACAACGGTTTCCCTCTAGAAATAATT
TTGTTTAACTTTAAGAAGGAGATATACATATGCATCATCATCACCATCATGTGAGCAAAGGTGAAGAACT
GTTTACCGGTGTTGTTCCGATTCTGGTTGAACTGGATGGTGACGTTAATGGTCACAAATTTTCAGTTAGC
GGTGAAGGCGAAGGTGATGCAACCTATGGTAAACTGACCCTGAAATTTATCTGTACCACCGGCAAACTGC
CGGTTCCGTGGCCGACCCTGGTTACCACCCTGAGCTGGGGTGTTCAGTGTTTTGCACGTTATCCGGATCA
CATGAAACAGCACGATTTTTTCAAAAGCGCAATGCCGGAAGGTTATGTTCAAGAACGTACCATCTTCTTC
AAAGATGACGGCAACTATAAAACCCGTGCCGAAGTTAAATTTGAAGGTGATACCCTGGTGAATCGCATTG
AACTGAAAGGCATCGATTTTAAAGAGGATGGTAATATCCTGGGCCACAAACTGGAATATAATGCCATTCA
TGGCAACGTGTATATCACCGCAGATAAACAGAAAAACGGCATCAAAGCAAATTTTGGCCTGAACTGCAAT
ATTGAAGATGGTTCAGTTCAGCTGGCAGATCATTATCAGCAGAATACCCCGATTGGTGATGGTCCGGTTC
TGCTGCCGGATAATCATTATCTGAGCACCCAGAGCAAACTGAGCAAAGATCCGAATGAAAAACGTGATCA
CATGGTGCTGCTGGAATTTGTTACCGCAGCAGGTATTACCCTGGGTATGGATGAACTGTATAAAGCAGCA
GCAGCCGCACGTGCAGCCGCAGCCCGTGCCGCTGCAGCTCGTGCGGCAGCAGCACGCGCAGCTGCTGCTC
GCGCTGCAGCAGCTCGTGCAGGTAGCGGTGGTAGTGGTGGTTCAGGTGGCAGCGGTGGCTCTGGTGGCTC
AGGCGCAGATGCAGCAGCGGCTGATGCCGCTGCCGCTGACGCAGCTGCCGCAGATGCCGCAGCTGCAGAT
GCAGCCGCAGCGGATGCTGCAGCCGCAGCTTCCATGGTGTCAAAAGGCGAGGAACTGTTCACAGGCGTGG
TGCCGATCCTGGTAGAGCTGGACGGGGATGTGAATGGCCATAAATTCAGCGTTTCAGGTGAAGGTGAGGG
CGACGCCACGTACGGAAAACTGACACTGAAATTCATTTGCACAACAGGTAAACTGCCTGTGCCTTGGCCT
ACACTGGTGACCACCTTTGGTTATGGTCTGATGTGCTTTGCTCGCTATCCTGACCACATGAAACAACATG
ATTTCTTTAAATCTGCCATGCCTGAAGGCTACGTGCAAGAGCGCACCATTTTTTTCAAAGACGATGGGAA
TTACAAAACACGTGCGGAGGTGAAATTCGAGGGCGATACACTGGTTAACCGTATCGAGCTGAAAGGTATC
GACTTCAAAGAGGACGGAAACATTCTGGGTCATAAACTGGAATACAACTACAACAGCCATAACGTGTACA
TCATGGCCGACAAACAAAAAAACGGGATTAAAGTGAACTTCAAAATCCGCCACAACATCGAAGATGGCAG
CGTGCAGCTGGCCGACCACTATCAACAAAACACACCGATCGGCGACGGTCCTGTACTGCTGCCTGACAAC
CACTATCTGTCATATCAGAGCGCACTGTCAAAAGATCCTAACGAGAAACGCGACCACATGGTTCTGCTGG
AATTCGTGACAGCCGCTGGCATTACACTGGGCATGGACGAGCTGTACAAATAAAAGCTTGATCCGGCTGC
TAACAAAGCCCGAAAGGAAGCTGAGTTGGCTGCTGCCACCGCTGAGCAATAACTAGCATAACCCCTTGGG
GCCTCTAAACGGGTCTTGAGGGGTTTTTTGCTGAAAGGAGGAACTATATCCGGATCTGGCGTAATAGCGA
AGAGGCCCGCACCGATCGCCCTTCCCAACAGTTGCGCAGCCTGAATGGCGAATGGG
[124 nt withheld, positions 2017-2140]
C
[91 nt withheld, positions 2142-2232]
A
[49 nt withheld, positions 2234-2282]
CCTTTGACGTTGGAGTCCACGTTCTTT
[37 nt withheld, positions 2310-2346]
ACCCTATCTCGGTCTATTCTTTTGATTTATAAGGGATTTTGCCGATTTCGGCCTATTGGTTAAAAAATGA
GCTGATTTAACAAAAATTTAACGCGAATTTTAACAAAATATTAACGCTTACAATTTAGGTGGCACTTTTC
GGGGAAATGTGCGCGGAACCCCTATTTGTTTATTTTTCTAAATACATTCAAATATGTATCCGCTCATGAG
ACAATAACCCTGATAAATGCTTCAATAATATTGAAAAAGGAAGAGTATGAGTATTCAACATTTCCGTGTC
GCCCTTATTCCCTTTTTTGCGGCATTTTGCCTTCCTGTTTTTGCTCACCCAGAAACGCTGGTGAAAGTAA
AAGATGCTGAAGATCAGTTGGGTGCACGAGTGGGTTACATCGAACTGGATCTCAACAGCGGTAAGATCCT
TGAGAGTTTTCGCCCCGAAGAACGTTTTCCAATGATGAGCACTTTTAAAGTTCTGCTATGTGGCGCGGTA
TTATCCCGTATTGACGCCGGGCAAGAGCAACTCGGTCGCCGCATACACTATTCTCAGAATGACTTGGTTG
AGTACTCACCAGTCACAGAAAAGCATCTTACGGATGGCATGACAGTAAGAGAATTATGCAGTGCTGCCAT
AACCATGAGTGATAACACTGCGGCCAACTTACTTCTGACAACGATCGGAGGACCGAAGGAGCTAACCGCT
TTTTTGCACAACATGGGGGATCATGTAACTCGCCTTGATCGTTGGGAACCGGAGCTGAATGAAGCCATAC
CAAACGACGAGCGTGACACCACGATGCCTGTAGCAATGGCAACAACGTTGCGCAAACTATTAACTGGCGA
ACTACTTACTCTAGCTTCCCGGCAACAATTAATAGACTGGATGGAGGCGGATAAAGTTGCAGGACCACTT
CTGCGCTCGGCCCTTCCGGCTGGCTGGTTTATTGCTGATAAATCTGGAGCCGGTGAGCGTGGGTCTCGCG
GTATCATTGCAGCACTGGGGCCAGATGGTAAGCCCTCCCGTATCGTAGTTATCTACACGACGGGGAGTCA
GGCAACTATGGATGAACGAAATAGACAGATCGCTGAGATAGGTGCCTCACTGATTAAGCATTGGTAACTG
TCAGACCAAGTTTACTCATATATACTTTAGATTGATTTAAAACTTCATTTTTAATTTAAAAGGATCTAGG
TGAAGATCCTTTTTGATAATCTCATGACCAAAATCCCTTAACGTGAGTTTTCGTTCCACTGAGCGTCAGA
CCCCGTAGAAAAGATCAAAGGATCTTCTTGAGATCCTTTTTTTCTGCGCGTAATCTGCTGCTTGCAAACA
AAAAAACCACCGCTACCAGCGGTGGTTTGTTTGCCGGATCAAGAGCTACCAACTCTTTTTCCGAAGGTAA
CTGGCTTCAGCAGAGCGCAGATACCAAATACTGTTCTTCTAGTGTAGCCGTAGTTAGGCCACCACTTCAA
GAACTCTGTAGCACCGCCTACATACCTCGCTCTGCTAATCCTGTTACCAGTGGCTGCTGCCAGTGGCGAT
AAGTCGTGTCTTACCGGGTTGGACTCAAGACGATAGTTACCGGATAAGGCGCAGCGGTCGGGCTGAACGG
GGGGTTCGTGCACACAGCCCAGCTTGGAGCGAACGACCTACACCGAACTGAGATACCTACAGCGTGAGCT
ATGAGAAAGCGCCACGCTTCCCGAAGGGAGAAAGGCGGACAGGTATCCGGTAAGCGGCAGGGTCGGAACA
GGAGAGCGCACGAGGGAGCTTCCAGGGGGAAACGCCTGGTATCTTTATAGTCCTGTCGGGTTTCGCCACC
TCTGACTTGAGCGTCGATTTTTGTGATGCTCGTCAGGGGGGCGGAGCCTATGGAAAAACGCCAGCAACGC
GGCCTTTTTACGGTTCCTGGCCTTTTGCTGGCCTTTTGCTCACATGTTCTTTCCTGCGTTATCCCCTGAT
TCTGTGGATAACCGTATTACCGCCTTTGAGTGAGCTGATACCGCTCGCCGCAGCCGAACGACCGAGCGCA
GCGAGTCAGTGAGCGAGGAAGCGGAAGAGCGCCCAATACGCAAACCGCCTCTCCCCGCGCGTTGGCCGAT
TCATTAATGCAG
Features (pLannotate 1.2.2; 12 found; start..end, strand, type, name):
     20..38      +  promoter       T7 promoter: promoter for bacteriophage T7 RNA polymerase
     70..92      +  RBS            RBS: efficient ribosome binding site from bacteriophage T7 gene 10 (Olins and Rangwala, 1989)
    121..834     +  CDS            mCerulean3: mCerulean3 is a basic (constitutively fluorescent) cyan fluorescent protein published in 2011, derived from Aequorea victoria. It is reported to be a somewhat slowly-maturing monomer with very low acid sensitivity.
   1084..1800    +  CDS            Citrine: Citrine is a basic (constitutively fluorescent) yellow fluorescent protein published in 2001, derived from Aequorea victoria. It has moderate acid sensitivity.
   1816..1865    +  CDS            SET1 (fragment): solubility-enhancement tag derived from T7 phage gene 10B
   1873..1920    +  terminator     T7 terminator: transcription terminator for bacteriophage T7 RNA polymerase
   1946..2012    +  CDS            lacZα (fragment): LacZα fragment of β-galactosidase; lacZ fragment
   2017..2445    +  rep_origin     f1 ori (sequence partly withheld): f1 bacteriophage origin of replication; arrow indicates direction of (+) strand synthesis
   2498..2602    +  promoter       AmpR promoter: bla
   2603..3463    +  CDS            AmpR: β-lactamase; bla; confers resistance to ampicillin, carbenicillin, and related antibiotics
   3634..4222    +  rep_origin     ori: high-copy-number ColE1/pMB1/pBR322/pUC origin of replication
   4405..4458    +  CDS            lacI (fragment): lac repressor; lacI; The lac repressor binds to the lac operator to inhibit transcription in E. coli. This inhibition can be relieved by adding lactose or isopropyl-β-D-thiogalactopyranoside (IPTG).
