[The description below was written by a language model from this plasmid's Addgene catalogue record and pLannotate feature annotations shown in this document.]
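Description:
pRSETA_ionRD is a bacterial expression plasmid built on the pRSETA backbone that encodes a genetically encoded FRET sensor for ionic strength, intended for production in E. coli. The sequenced plasmid is about 4.5 kb. It is maintained at high copy through a ColE1/pUC-type origin and selected with ampicillin via the β-lactamase (AmpR) gene and its own promoter. An f1 origin is also present, which in principle allows single-stranded DNA production. Short annotated fragments of lacZα, lacI and a T7 gene 10-derived solubility tag downstream of the insert appear to be backbone remnants rather than functional elements.

The synthetic insert, listed as roughly 1.7 kb and cloned between NdeI and HindIII, sits downstream of a T7 promoter and the efficient T7 gene 10 ribosome binding site, and is followed by a T7 terminator, so expression requires a host that supplies T7 RNA polymerase. The open reading frame places the cyan donor mCerulean3 at the N-terminal side and the yellow acceptor mCitrine (annotated as Citrine) at the C-terminal side, separated by an unannotated linker region of about 250 bp. According to the depositor, this linker uses arginine and aspartate as its positively and negatively charged residues, which gives the "RD" variant its name. The presumed principle is that electrostatic attraction between the oppositely charged linker segments is screened as ionic strength rises, changing the distance between the fluorophores and hence the FRET efficiency. The record lists an N-terminal His tag for affinity purification, although the feature table does not annotate it separately. The construct is used to express and purify the probe or to measure ionic strength in living bacterial cells.
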