Addgene plasmid #172924: pRSETA_ionRD
Purpose: Ionic strength FRET sensor with mCerulean3 and mCitrine for E. coli expression.
Depositing lab: Arnold Boersma. Depositing organization: University of Groningen. Publication: Ionic Strength Sensing in Living Cells. Liu B, Poolman B, Boersma AJ. ACS Chem Biol. 2017 Oct 20;12(10):2510-2514. doi: 10.1021/acschembio.7b00348. Epub 2017 Sep 6. PubMed 28853549.
Backbone
  Vector backbone: pRSETA
  Backbone size w/o insert (bp): 2754
  Vector type: Bacterial Expression
Growth in bacteria
  Bacterial resistance: Ampicillin, 100 μg/mL
  Growth temperature: 37°C
  Growth strain: DH5alpha
  Copy number: High Copy
Gene/Insert
  Gene/Insert name: IonicStrengthSensorRD
  Species: Synthetic
  Insert size (bp): 1704
  Promoter: T7
  Tag / fusion protein: His (N terminal on insert)
  Cloning method: Restriction Enzyme; 5′ cloning site NdeI (unknown if destroyed); 3′ cloning site HindIII (unknown if destroyed)
Terms and licenses: Academic/Nonprofit Terms; Industry Terms: Not Available to Industry
Depositor comments: Linker comprises Arginine and Aspartate as positive/negative amino acids.
How to cite: pRSETA_ionRD was a gift from Arnold Boersma (Addgene plasmid # 172924 ; http://n2t.net/addgene:172924 ; RRID:Addgene_172924)
